>Addgene plasmid #138848 | pPD681 FKBP-ZF43 (no NLS) | addgene full sequence | sequence record 322063 | Addgene NGS Result
CGGGAGATCTCCCGATCCCCTATGGTGCACTCTCAGTACAATCTGCTCTGATGCCGCATAGTTAAGCCAG
TATCTGCTCCCTGCTTGTGTGTTGGAGGTCGCTGAGTAGTGCGCGAGCAAAATTTAAGCTACAACAAGGC
AAGGCTTGACCGACAATTGCATGAAGAATCTGCTTAGGGTTAGGCGTTTTGCGCTGCTTCGCGATGTACG
GGCCAGATATACGCGTTGACATTGATTATTGACTAGTTATTAATAGTAATCAATTACGGGGTCATTAGTT
CATAGCCCATATATGGAGTTCCGCGTTACATAACTTACGGTAAATGGCCCGCCTGGCTGACCGCCCAACG
ACCCCCGCCCATTGACGTCAATAATGACGTATGTTCCCATAGTAACGCCAATAGGGACTTTCCATTGACG
TCAATGGGTGGAGTATTTACGGTAAACTGCCCACTTGGCAGTACATCAAGTGTATCATATGCCAAGTACG
CCCCCTATTGACGTCAATGACGGTAAATGGCCCGCCTGGCATTATGCCCAGTACATGACCTTATGGGACT
TTCCTACTTGGCAGTACATCTACGTATTAGTCATCGCTATTACCATGGTGATGCGGTTTTGGCAGTACAT
CAATGGGCGTGGATAGCGGTTTGACTCACGGGGATTTCCAAGTCTCCACCCCATTGACGTCAATGGGAGT
TTGTTTTGGCACCAAAATCAACGGGACTTTCCAAAATGTCGTAACAACTCCGCCCCATTGACGCAAATGG
GCGGTAGGCGTGTACGGTGGGAGGTCTATATAAGCAGAGCTCTCTGGCTAACTAGAGAACCCACTGCTTA
CTGGCTTATCGAAATTAATACGACTCACTATAGGGAGTCCCAAGCTGGCTAGCTTAAGGCCACCATGGAT
TATAAGGATCACGATGGCGACTACAAGGACCACGATATTGACTACAAAGACGATGACGATAAAGGTAGTG
GTATCCATGGCGTTCCCGTCGACGGTGGACTCCAAGTTAAGATGGGAGTGCAGGTGGAAACCATCTCCCC
AGGAGACGGGCGCACCTTCCCCAAGCGCGGCCAGACCTGCGTGGTGCACTACACCGGGATGCTTGAAGAT
GGAAAGAAATTTGATTCCTCCCGGGACAGAAACAAGCCCTTTAAGTTTATGCTAGGCAAGCAGGAGGTGA
TCCGAGGCTGGGAAGAAGGGGTTGCCCAGATGAGTGTGGGTCAGAGAGCCAAACTGACTATATCTCCAGA
TTATGCCTATGGTGCCACTGGGCACCCAGGCATCATCCCACCACATGCCACTCTCGTCTTTGATGTGGAG
CTTCTAAAACTGGAAGGATCCGGTGGTGGCGGGTCTGGAGGAGGAGGTAGTGGTGGAGGTGGCTCTGGTA
CCGCTAGACCCGGGGAGCGCCCCTTCCAGTGTCGCATTTGCATGCGGAACTTTTCGCGCCAGGACAGGCT
TGACAGGCATACCCGTACTCATACCGGTGAAAAACCGTTTCAGTGTCGGATCTGTATGCGAAATTTCTCC
CAGAAGGAGCACTTGGCGGGGCATCTACGTACGCACACCGGCGAGAAGCCATTCCAATGCCGAATATGCA
TGCGCAACTTCAGTCGCCGCGACAACCTGAACCGGCACCTAAAAACCCACCTGAGACTCGAGTCTAGAGG
GCCCGTTTAAACCCGCTGATCAGCCTCGACTGTGCCTTCTAGTTGCCAGCCATCTGTTGTTTGCCCCTCC
CCCGTGCCTTCCTTGACCCTGGAAGGTGCCACTCCCACTGTCCTTTCCTAATAAAATGAGGAAATTGCAT
CGCATTGTCTGAGTAGGTGTCATTCTATTCTGGGGGGTGGGGTGGGGCAGGACAGCAAGGGGGAGGATTG
GGAAGTCAATAGCAGGCATGCTGGGGATGCGGTGGGCTCTATGGCTTCTGAGGCGGAAAGAACCAGCTGG
GGCTCTAGGGGGTATCCCC
[124 nt withheld, positions 1980-2103]
C
[91 nt withheld, positions 2105-2195]
A
[49 nt withheld, positions 2197-2245]
CCTTTGACGTTGGAGTCCACGTTCTTT
[37 nt withheld, positions 2273-2309]
ACCCTATCTCGGTCTATTCTTTTGATTTATAAGGGATTTTGCCGATTTCGGCCTATTGGTTAAAAAATGA
GCTGATTTAACAAAAATTTAACGCGAATTAATTCTGTGGAATGTGTGTCAGTTAGGCTCAATTAGTCAGC
AACCATAGTCCCGCCCCTAACTCCGCCCATCCCGCCCCTAACTCCGCCCAGTTCCGCCCATTCTCCGCCC
CATGGCTGACTAATTTTTTTTATTTATGCAGAGGCCGAGGCCGCCTCTGCCTCTGAGCTATTCCAGAAGT
AGTGAGGAGGCTTTTTTGGAGGCCTAGGCTTTTGCAAAAAGCTCCCGGGAGCTTGTATATCCATTTTCGG
AGGTTGGGCTTCGGAATCGTTTTCCGGGACGCCGGCTGGATGATCCTCCAGCGCGGGGATCTCATGCTGG
AGTTCTTCGCCCACCCCAACTTGTTTATTGCAGCTTATAATGGTTACAAATAAAGCAATAGCATCACAAA
TTTCACAAATAAAGCATTTTTTTCACTGCATTCTAGTTGTGGTTTGTCCAAACTCATCAATGTATCTTAT
CATGTCTGTATACCGTCGACCTCTAGCTAGAGCTTGGCGTAATCATGGTCATAGCTGTTTCCTGTGTGAA
ATTGTTATCCGCTCACAATTCCACACAACATACGAGCCGGAAGCATAAAGTGTAAAGCCTGGGGTGCCTA
ATGAGTGAGCTAACTCACATTAATTGCGTTGCGCTCACTGCCCGCTTTCCAGTCGGGAAACCTGTCGTGC
CAGCTGCATTAATGAATCGGCCAACGCGCGGGGAGAGGCGGTTTGCGTATTGGGCGCTCTTCCGCTTCCT
CGCTCACTGACTCGCTGCGCTCGGTCGTTCGGCTGCGGCGAGCGGTATCAGCTCACTCAAAGGCGGTAAT
ACGGTTATCCACAGAATCAGGGGATAACGCAGGAAAGAACATGTGAGCAAAAGGCCAGCAAAAGGCCAGG
AACCGTAAAAAGGCCGCGTTGCTGGCGTTTTTCCATAGGCTCCGCCCCCCTGACGAGCATCACAAAAATC
GACGCTCAAGTCAGAGGTGGCGAAACCCGACAGGACTATAAAGATACCAGGCGTTTCCCCCTGGAAGCTC
CCTCGTGCGCTCTCCTGTTCCGACCCTGCCGCTTACCGGATACCTGTCCGCCTTTCTCCCTTCGGGAAGC
GTGGCGCTTTCTCATAGCTCACGCTGTAGGTATCTCAGTTCGGTGTAGGTCGTTCGCTCCAAGCTGGGCT
GTGTGCACGAACCCCCCGTTCAGCCCGACCGCTGCGCCTTATCCGGTAACTATCGTCTTGAGTCCAACCC
GGTAAGACACGACTTATCGCCACTGGCAGCAGCCACTGGTAACAGGATTAGCAGAGCGAGGTATGTAGGC
GGTGCTACAGAGTTCTTGAAGTGGTGGCCTAACTACGGCTACACTAGAAGAACAGTATTTGGTATCTGCG
CTCTGCTGAAGCCAGTTACCTTCGGAAAAAGAGTTGGTAGCTCTTGATCCGGCAAACAAACCACCGCTGG
TAGCGGTGGTTTTTTTGTTTGCAAGCAGCAGATTACGCGCAGAAAAAAAGGATCTCAAGAAGATCCTTTG
ATCTTTTCTACGGGGTCTGACGCTCAGTGGAACGAAAACTCACGTTAAGGGATTTTGGTCATGAGATTAT
CAAAAAGGATCTTCACCTAGATCCTTTTAAATTAAAAATGAAGTTTTAAATCAATCTAAAGTATATATGA
GTAAACTTGGTCTGACAGTTACCAATGCTTAATCAGTGAGGCACCTATCTCAGCGATCTGTCTATTTCGT
TCATCCATAGTTGCCTGACTCCCCGTCGTGTAGATAACTACGATACGGGAGGGCTTACCATCTGGCCCCA
GTGCTGCAATGATACCGCGAGATCCACGCTCACCGGCTCCAGATTTATCAGCAATAAACCAGCCAGCCGG
AAGGGCCGAGCGCAGAAGTGGTCCTGCAACTTTATCCGCCTCCATCCAGTCTATTAATTGTTGCCGGGAA
GCTAGAGTAAGTAGTTCGCCAGTTAATAGTTTGCGCAACGTTGTTGCCATTGCTACAGGCATCGTGGTGT
CACGCTCGTCGTTTGGTATGGCTTCATTCAGCTCCGGTTCCCAACGATCAAGGCGAGTTACATGATCCCC
CATGTTGTGCAAAAAAGCGGTTAGCTCCTTCGGTCCTCCGATCGTTGTCAGAAGTAAGTTGGCCGCAGTG
TTATCACTCATGGTTATGGCAGCACTGCATAATTCTCTTACTGTCATGCCATCCGTAAGATGCTTTTCTG
TGACTGGTGAGTACTCAACCAAGTCATTCTGAGAATAGTGTATGCGGCGACCGAGTTGCTCTTGCCCGGC
GTCAATACGGGATAATACCGCGCCACATAGCAGAACTTTAAAAGTGCTCATCATTGGAAAACGTTCTTCG
GGGCGAAAACTCTCAAGGATCTTACCGCTGTTGAGATCCAGTTCGATGTAACCCACTCGTGCACCCAACT
GATCTTCAGCATCTTTTACTTTCACCAGCGTTTCTGGGTGAGCAAAAACAGGAAGGCAAAATGCCGCAAA
AAAGGGAATAAGGGCGACACGGAAATGTTGAATACTCATACTCTTCCTTTTTCAATATTATTGAAGCATT
TATCAGGGTTATTGTCTCATGAGCGGATACATATTTGAATGTATTTAGAAAAATAAACAAATAGGGGTTC
CGCGCACATTTCCCCGAAAAGTGCCACCTGACGTCGACGGAT
Features (pLannotate 1.2.2; 21 found; start..end, strand, type, name):
     21..73      -  misc_feature   bom (fragment): basis of mobility region from pBR322
    228..607     +  enhancer       CMV enhancer: human cytomegalovirus immediate early enhancer
    608..811     +  promoter       CMV promoter: human cytomegalovirus (CMV) immediate early promoter
    807..840     +  LTR            5' LTR (truncated) (fragment): truncated 5' long terminal repeat (LTR) from HIV-1
    856..874     +  promoter       T7 promoter: promoter for bacteriophage T7 RNA polymerase
    950..973     +  CDS            3xFLAG (fragment): three tandem FLAG® epitope tags
   1022..1345    +  CDS            FKBP1A: FKB1A_HUMAN - Also known as FKBP1, FKBP12. Experimental evidence at protein level: Swiss-Prot protein existence level 1. Keeps in an inactive conformation TGFBR1, the TGF-beta type I serine/threonine kinase receptor, preventing TGF-beta receptor activation in absence of ligand. Recruits SMAD7 to ACVR1B which prevents the association of SMAD2 and SMAD3 with the activin receptor complex, thereby blocking the activin signal. May modulate the RYR1 calcium channel activity. PPIases accelerate the folding of proteins. It catalyzes the cis-trans isomerization of proline imidic peptide bonds in oligop
   1710..1821    +  polyA_signal   bGH poly(A) signal: bovine growth hormone polyadenylation signal
   1938..1959    +  promoter       SV40 promoter (fragment): SV40 enhancer and early promoter
   1980..2408    +  rep_origin     f1 ori (sequence partly withheld): f1 bacteriophage origin of replication; arrow indicates direction of (+) strand synthesis
   2413..2435    +  promoter       SV40 promoter (fragment): SV40 enhancer and early promoter
   2436..2627    +  promoter       SV40 promoter: SV40 early promoter
   2654..2752    +  CDS            ble (fragment): BLE_KLEPN - Experimental evidence at protein level: Swiss-Prot protein existence level 1. Binding protein with a strong affinity to the bleomycin family of antibiotics. Binds to CL990; an antimitotic-antibiotic compound. From Klebsiella pneumoniae.
   2747..2868    +  polyA_signal   SV40 poly(A) signal: SV40 polyadenylation signal
   2941..2957    -  protein_bind   lac operator: The lac repressor binds to the lac operator to inhibit transcription in E. coli. This inhibition can be relieved by adding lactose or isopropyl-β-D-thiogalactopyranoside (IPTG). lac repressor encoded by lacI
   2965..2995    -  promoter       lac promoter: promoter for the E. coli lac operon
   3010..3031    -  protein_bind   CAP binding site: CAP binding activates transcription in the presence of cAMP. E. coli catabolite activator protein
   3044..3136    -  CDS            lacI (fragment): lac repressor; lacI; The lac repressor binds to the lac operator to inhibit transcription in E. coli. This inhibition can be relieved by adding lactose or isopropyl-β-D-thiogalactopyranoside (IPTG).
   3319..3907    -  rep_origin     ori: high-copy-number ColE1/pMB1/pBR322/pUC origin of replication
   4078..4938    -  CDS            AmpR: β-lactamase; bla; confers resistance to ampicillin, carbenicillin, and related antibiotics
   4939..5043    -  promoter       AmpR promoter: bla
