[The description below was written by a language model from this plasmid's Addgene catalogue record and pLannotate feature annotations shown in this document.]
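Description:
pPD681 FKBP-ZF43 (no NLS) is a mammalian expression plasmid built on pPD005, a pcDNA-derived backbone adapted for Golden Gate assembly, and it forms part of the COMET toolkit of parts for composing synthetic transcriptional programs in mammalian cells. It is propagated in E. coli as a high-copy plasmid through a ColE1/pUC-type origin and selected with ampicillin via the β-lactamase gene and its native promoter. An f1 phage origin is also present. The annotation shows an SV40 early promoter and SV40 polyadenylation signal flanking only a short fragment of the bleomycin-resistance gene. The plasmid therefore does not appear to carry an intact mammalian selection marker and seems suited mainly to transient transfection.

The payload is a synthetic fusion protein cloned between NheI and XhoI sites and driven constitutively by the human CMV immediate-early enhancer and promoter, with transcripts terminated by the bovine growth hormone polyadenylation signal. A T7 promoter lies just upstream of the coding region. The open reading frame begins with an N-terminal 3xFLAG epitope for detection, followed by human FKBP12 (FKBP1A). Per the catalogue entry it continues into the ZF43 zinc-finger DNA-binding domain, which the automated feature table does not annotate but which presumably occupies the unannotated stretch between FKBP and the poly(A) signal. FKBP is widely used as one half of a rapamycin-type chemically induced dimerization pair. This suggests the protein serves as the DNA-binding half of a split, ligand-inducible transcription factor, although the record itself states only constitutive expression as the purpose. As the name indicates, this variant lacks a nuclear localization signal, which presumably allows comparison with NLS-bearing versions.
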