Addgene plasmid #138848: pPD681 FKBP-ZF43 (no NLS)
Purpose: Constitutive expression of FKBP-ZF43 (no NLS) under the CMV promoter.
Depositing lab: Joshua Leonard. Depositing organization: Northwestern University. Publication: The COMET toolkit for composing customizable genetic programs in mammalian cells. Donahue PS, Draut JW, Muldoon JJ, Edelstein HI, Bagheri N, Leonard JN. Nat Commun. 2020 Feb 7;11(1):779. doi: 10.1038/s41467-019-14147-5. PubMed 32034124.
Backbone
  Vector backbone: pPD005 pcDNA Golden Gate
  Vector type: Mammalian Expression, Synthetic Biology
Growth in bacteria
  Bacterial resistance: Ampicillin, 100 μg/mL
  Growth temperature: 37°C
  Growth strain: DH5alpha
  Copy number: High Copy
Gene/Insert
  Gene/Insert name: FKBP-ZF43 (no NLS)
  Species: Synthetic
  Promoter: CMV
  Tag / fusion protein: 3xFlag (N terminal on insert)
  Cloning method: Restriction Enzyme; 5′ cloning site NheI (not destroyed); 3′ cloning site XhoI (not destroyed)
  Sequencing primers: 5′ CGCAAATGGGCGGTAGGCGTG; 3′ TAGAAGGCACAGTCGAGG
Terms and licenses: Academic/Nonprofit Terms; Industry Terms: Not Available to Industry
Depositor comments: Leonard Lab plasmid reference number: L1353
How to cite: pPD681 FKBP-ZF43 (no NLS) was a gift from Joshua Leonard (Addgene plasmid # 138848 ; http://n2t.net/addgene:138848 ; RRID:Addgene_138848)
