>Addgene plasmid #138848 | pPD681 FKBP-ZF43 (no NLS) | depositor partial sequence | sequence record 268363 | FKBP-ZF43 (no NLS) gene
ATGGATTATAAGGATCACGATGGCGACTACAAGGACCACGATATTGACTACAAAGACGATGACGATAAAG
GTAGTGGTATCCATGGCGTTCCCGTCGACGGTGGACTCCAAGTTAAGATGGGAGTGCAGGTGGAAACCAT
CTCCCCAGGAGACGGGCGCACCTTCCCCAAGCGCGGCCAGACCTGCGTGGTGCACTACACCGGGATGCTT
GAAGATGGAAAGAAATTTGATTCCTCCCGGGACAGAAACAAGCCCTTTAAGTTTATGCTAGGCAAGCAGG
AGGTGATCCGAGGCTGGGAAGAAGGGGTTGCCCAGATGAGTGTGGGTCAGAGAGCCAAACTGACTATATC
TCCAGATTATGCCTATGGTGCCACTGGGCACCCAGGCATCATCCCACCACATGCCACTCTCGTCTTTGAT
GTGGAGCTTCTAAAACTGGAAGGATCCGGTGGTGGCGGGTCTGGAGGAGGAGGTAGTGGTGGAGGTGGCT
CTGGTACCGCTAGACCCGGGGAGCGCCCCTTCCAGTGTCGCATTTGCATGCGGAACTTTTCGCGCCAGGA
CAGGCTTGACAGGCATACCCGTACTCATACCGGTGAAAAACCGTTTCAGTGTCGGATCTGTATGCGAAAT
TTCTCCCAGAAGGAGCACTTGGCGGGGCATCTACGTACGCACACCGGCGAGAAGCCATTCCAATGCCGAA
TATGCATGCGCAACTTCAGTCGCCGCGACAACCTGAACCGGCACCTAAAAACCCACCTGAGACTCGAGTC
TAGAGGGCCCGTTTAA
